>Addgene plasmid #122238 | pBA904 | addgene full sequence | sequence record 292011 | Addgene NGS Result
GTCGACGGATCGGGAGATCTCCCGATCCCCTATGGTGCACTCTCAGTACAATCTGCTCTGATGCCGCATA
GTTAAGCCAGTATCTGCTCCCTGCTTGTGTGTTGGAGGTCGCTGAGTAGTGCGCGAGCAAAATTTAAGCT
ACAACAAGGCAAGGCTTGACCGACAATTGCATGAAGAATCTGCTTAGGGTTAGGCGTTTTGCGCTGCTTC
GCGATGTACGGGCCAGATATACGCGTTGACATTGATTATTGACTAGTTATTAATAGTAATCAATTACGGG
GTCATTAGTTCATAGCCCATATATGGAGTTCCGCGTTACATAACTTACGGTAAATGGCCCGCCTGGCTGA
CCGCCCAACGACCCCCGCCCATTGACGTCAATAATGACGTATGTTCCCATAGTAACGCCAATAGGGACTT
TCCATTGACGTCAATGGGTGGAGTATTTACGGTAAACTGCCCACTTGGCAGTACATCAAGTGTATCATAT
GCCAAGTACGCCCCCTATTGACGTCAATGACGGTAAATGGCCCGCCTGGCATTATGCCCAGTACATGACC
TTATGGGACTTTCCTACTTGGCAGTACATCTACGTATTAGTCATCGCTATTACCATGGTGATGCGGTTTT
GGCAGTACATCAATGGGCGTGGATAGCGGTTTGACTCACGGGGATTTCCAAGTCTCCACCCCATTGACGT
CAATGGGAGTTTGTTTTGGCACCAAAATCAACGGGACTTTCCAAAATGTCGTAACAACTCCGCCCCATTG
ACGCAAATGGGCGGTAGGCGTGTACGGTGGGAGGTCTATATAAGCAGCGCGTTTTGCCTGTACTGGGTCT
CTCTGGTTAGACCAGATCTGAGCCTGGGAGCTCTCTGGCTAACTAGGGAACCCACTGCTTAAGCCTCAAT
AAAGCTTGCCTTGAGTGCTTCAAGTAGTGTGTGCCCGTCTGTTGTGTGACTCTGGTAACTAGAGATCCCT
CAGACCCTTTTAGTCAGTGTGGAAAATCTCTAGCAGTGGCGCCCGAACAGGGACTTGAAAGCGAAAGGGA
AACCAGAGGAGCTCTCTCGACGCAGGACTCGGCTTGCTGAAGCGCGCACGGCAAGAGGCGAGGGGCGGCG
ACTGGTGAGTACGCCAAAAATTTTGACTAGCGGAGGCTAGAAGGAGAGAGATGGGTGCGAGAGCGTCAGT
ATTAAGCGGGGGAGAATTAGATCGCGATGGGAAAAAATTCGGTTAAGGCCAGGGGGAAAGAAAAAATATA
AATTAAAACATATAGTATGGGCAAGCAGGGAGCTAGAACGATTCGCAGTTAATCCTGGCCTGTTAGAAAC
ATCAGAAGGCTGTAGACAAATACTGGGACAGCTACAACCATCCCTTCAGACAGGATCAGAAGAACTTAGA
TCATTATATAATACAGTAGCAACCCTCTATTGTGTGCATCAAAGGATAGAGATAAAAGACACCAAGGAAG
CTTTAGACAAGATAGAGGAAGAGCAAAACAAAAGTAAGACCACCGCACAGCAAGCGGCCGGCCGCTGATC
TTCAGACCTGGAGGAGGAGATATGAGGGACAATTGGAGAAGTGAATTATATAAATATAAAGTAGTAAAAA
TTGAACCATTAGGAGTAGCACCCACCAAGGCAAAGAGAAGAGTGGTGCAGAGAGAAAAAAGAGCAGTGGG
AATAGGAGCTTTGTTCCTTGGGTTCTTGGGAGCAGCAGGAAGCACTATGGGCGCAGCGTCAATGACGCTG
ACGGTACAGGCCAGACAATTATTGTCTGGTATAGTGCAGCAGCAGAACAATTTGCTGAGGGCTATTGAGG
CGCAACAGCATCTGTTGCAACTCACAGTCTGGGGCATCAAGCAGCTCCAGGCAAGAATCCTGGCTGTGGA
AAGATACCTAAAGGATCAACAGCTCCTGGGGATTTGGGGTTGCTCTGGAAAACTCATTTGCACCACTGCT
GTGCCTTGGAATGCTAGTTGGAGTAATAAATCTCTGGAACAGATTTGGAATCACACGACCTGGATGGAGT
GGGACAGAGAAATTAACAATTACACAAGCTTAATACACTCCTTAATTGAAGAATCGCAAAACCAGCAAGA
AAAGAATGAACAAGAATTATTGGAATTAGATAAATGGGCAAGTTTGTGGAATTGGTTTAACATAACAAAT
TGGCTGTGGTATATAAAATTATTCATAATGATAGTAGGAGGCTTGGTAGGTTTAAGAATAGTTTTTGCTG
TACTTTCTATAGTGAATAGAGTTAGGCAGGGATATTCACCATTATCGTTTCAGACCCACCTCCCAACCCC
GAGGGGACCCGACAGGCCCGAAGGAATAGAAGAAGAAGGTGGAGAGAGAGACAGAGACAGATCCATTCGA
TTAGTGAACGGATCGGCACTGCGTGCGCCAATTCTGCAGACAAATGGCAGTATTCATCCACAATTTTAAA
AGAAAAGGGGGGATTGGGGGGTACAGTGCAGGGGAAAGAATAGTAGACATAATAGCAACAGACATACAAA
CTAAAGAATTACAAAAACAAATTACAAAAATTCAAAATTTTCGGGTTTATTACAGGGACAGCAGAGATCC
AGTTTGGTTAGTACCGGGCCCGCTCTAGAGATCCGACGCGCCATCTCTAGGCCCGCGCCGGCCCCCTCGC
ACGGACTTGTGGGAGAAGCTCGGCTACTCCCCTGCCCCGGTTAATTTGCATATAATATTTCCTAGTAACT
ATAGAGGCTTAATGTGCGATAAAAGACAGATAATCTGTTCTTTTTAATACTAGCTACATTTTACATGATA
GGCTTGGATTTCTATAACTTCGTATAGCATACATTATACGAAGTTATAAACAGCACAAAAGGAAACTCAC
CCTAACTGTAAAGTAATTGTGTGTTTTGAGACTATAAGTATCCCTTGGAGAACCACCTTGTTGGACCAGG
ATGGGCACCACCCGTTTAAGAGCTAAGCTGGAAACAGCATAGCAAGTTTAAATAAGGCTAGTCCGTTATC
AACTTGGCCGCTTTAAGGCCGGTCCTAGCAAGGCCAAGTGGCACCGAGTCGGTGCTTTTTTTCTCGAGTA
CTAGGATCCATTAGGCGGCCGCGTGGATAACCGTATTACCGCCATGCATGTGCCCGTCAGTGGGCAGAGC
GCACATCGCCCACAGTCCCCGAGAAGTTGGGGGGAGGGGTCGGCAATTGAACCGGTGCCTAGAGAAGGTG
GCGCGGGGTAAACTGGGAAAGTGATGTCGTGTACTGGCTCCGCCTTTTTCCCGAGGGTGGGGGAGAACCG
TATATAAGTGCAGTAGTCGCCGTGAACGTTCTTTTTCGCAACGGGTTTGCCGCCAGAACACAGGTAAGTG
CCGTGTGTGGTTCCCGCGGGCCTGGCCTCTTTACGGGTTATGGCCCTTGCGTGCCTTGAATTACTTCCAC
CTGGCTGCAGTACGTGATTCTTGATCCCGAGCTTCGGGTTGGAAGTGGGTGGGAGAGTTCGAGGCCTTGC
GCTTAAGGAGCCCCTTCGCCTCGTGCTTGAGTTGAGGCCTGGCCTGGGCGCTGGGGCCGCCGCGTGCGAA
TCTGGTGGCACCTTCGCGCCTGTCTCGCTGCTTTCGATAAGTCTCTAGCCATTTAAAATTTTTGATGACC
TGCTGCGACGCTTTTTTTCTGGCAAGATAGTCTTGTAAATGCGGGCCAAGATCTGCACACTGGTATTTCG
GTTTTTGGGGCCGCGGGCGGCGACGGGGCCCGTGCGTCCCAGCGCACATGTTCGGCGAGGCGGGGCCTGC
GAGCGCGGCCACCGAGAATCGGACGGGGGTAGTCTCAAGCTGGCCGGCCTGCTCTGGTGCCTGGCCTCGC
GCCGCCGTGTATCGCCCCGCCCTGGGCGGCAAGGCTGGCCCGGTCGGCACCAGTTGCGTGAGCGGAAAGA
TGGCCGCTTCCCGGCCCTGCTGCAGGGAGCTCAAAATGGAGGACGCGGCGCTCGGGAGAGCGGGCGGGTG
AGTCACCCACACAAAGGAAAAGGGCCTTTCCGTCCTCAGCCGTCGCTTCATGTGACTCCACGGAGTACCG
GGCGCCGTCCAGGCACCTCGATTAGTTCTCGCGCTTTTGGAGTACGTCGTCTTTAGGTTGGGGGGAGGGG
TTTTATGCGATGGAGTTTCCCCACACTGAGTGGGTGGAGACTGAAGTTAGGCCAGCTTGGCACTTGATGT
AATTCTCCTTGGAATTTGCCCTTTTTGAGTTTGGATCTTGGTTCATTCTCAAGCCTCAGACAGTGGTTCA
AAGTTTTTTTCTTCCATTTCAGGTGTCGTGAGCTAGCCCACCATGACCGAGTACAAGCCCACGGTGCGCC
TCGCCACCCGCGACGACGTCCCCCGGGCCGTACGCACCCTCGCCGCCGCGTTCGCCGACTACCCCGCCAC
GCGCCACACCGTCGACCCGGACCGCCACATCGAGCGGGTCACCGAGCTGCAAGAACTCTTCCTCACGCGC
GTCGGGCTCGACATCGGCAAGGTGTGGGTCGCGGACGACGGCGCCGCGGTGGCGGTCTGGACCACGCCGG
AGAGCGTCGAAGCGGGGGCGGTGTTCGCCGAGATCGGCCCGCGCATGGCCGAGTTGAGCGGTTCCCGGCT
GGCCGCGCAGCAACAGATGGAAGGCCTCCTGGCGCCGCACCGGCCCAAGGAGCCCGCGTGGTTCCTGGCC
ACCGTCGGCGTCTCGCCCGACCACCAGGGCAAGGGTCTGGGCAGCGCCGTCGTGCTCCCCGGAGTGGAGG
CGGCCGAGCGCGCCGGGGTGCCCGCCTTCCTGGAGACCTCCGCGCCCCGCAACCTCCCCTTCTACGAGCG
GCTCGGCTTCACCGTCACCGCCGACGTCGAGGTGCCCGAAGGACCGCGCACCTGGTGCATGACCCGCAAG
CCCGGTGCCGGATCGGGAGAGGGCAGAGGAAGTCTGCTAACATGCGGTGACGTCGAGGAGAATCCTGGCC
CACCGGTCGCCACCAGCGAGCTGATTAAGGAGAACATGCACATGAAGCTGTACATGGAGGGCACCGTGGA
CAACCATCACTTCAAGTGCACATCCGAGGGCGAAGGCAAGCCCTACGAGGGCACCCAGACCATGAGAATC
AAGGTGGTCGAGGGCGGCCCTCTCCCCTTCGCCTTCGACATCCTGGCTACTAGCTTCCTCTACGGCAGCA
AGACCTTCATCAACCACACCCAGGGCATCCCCGACTTCTTCAAGCAGTCCTTCCCTGAGGGCTTCACATG
GGAGAGAGTCACCACATACGAAGACGGGGGCGTGCTGACCGCTACCCAGGACACCAGCCTCCAGGACGGC
TGCCTCATCTACAACGTCAAGATCAGAGGGGTGAACTTCACATCCAACGGCCCTGTGATGCAGAAGAAAA
CACTCGGCTGGGAGGCCTTCACCGAGACGCTGTACCCCGCTGACGGCGGCCTGGAAGGCAGAAACGACAT
GGCCCTGAAGCTCGTGGGCGGGAGCCATCTGATCGCAAACATCAAGACCACATATAGATCCAAGAAACCC
GCTAAGAACCTCAAGATGCCTGGCGTCTACTATGTGGACTACAGACTGGAAAGAATCAAGGAGGCCAACA
ACGAGACCTACGTCGAGCAGCACGAGGTGGCAGTGGCCAGATACTGCGACCTCCCTAGCAAACTGGGGCA
CAAGCTTAATTAAGAATTCGTCGAGGGACCTAATAACTTCGTATAGCATACATTATACGAAGTTATACAT
GTTTAAGGGTTCCGGTTCCACTAGGTACAATTCGATATCAAGCTTATCGATAATCAACCTCTGGATTACA
AAATTTGTGAAAGATTGACTGGTATTCTTAACTATGTTGCTCCTTTTACGCTATGTGGATACGCTGCTTT
AATGCCTTTGTATCATGCTATTGCTTCCCGTATGGCTTTCATTTTCTCCTCCTTGTATAAATCCTGGTTG
CTGTCTCTTTATGAGGAGTTGTGGCCCGTTGTCAGGCAACGTGGCGTGGTGTGCACTGTGTTTGCTGACG
CAACCCCCACTGGTTGGGGCATTGCCACCACCTGTCAGCTCCTTTCCGGGACTTTCGCTTTCCCCCTCCC
TATTGCCACGGCGGAACTCATCGCCGCCTGCCTTGCCCGCTGCTGGACAGGGGCTCGGCTGTTGGGCACT
GACAATTCCGTGGTGTTGTCGGGGAAATCATCGTCCTTTCCTTGGCTGCTCGCCTGTGTTGCCACCTGGA
TTCTGCGCGGGACGTCCTTCTGCTACGTCCCTTCGGCCCTCAATCCAGCGGACCTTCCTTCCCGCGGCCT
GCTGCCGGCTCTGCGGCCTCTTCCGCGTCTTCGCCTTCGCCCTCAGACGAGTCGGATCTCCCTTTGGGCC
GCCTCCCCGCATCGATACCGTCGACCTCGATCGAGACCTAGAAAAACATGGAGCAATCACAAGTAGCAAT
ACAGCAGCTACCAATGCTGATTGTGCCTGGCTAGAAGCACAAGAGGAGGAGGAGGTGGGTTTTCCAGTCA
CACCTCAGGTACCTTTAAGACCAATGACTTACAAGGCAGCTGTAGATCTTAGCCACTTTTTAAAAGAAAA
GGGGGGACTGGAAGGGCTAATTCACTCCCAACGAAGACAAGATATCCTTGATCTGTGGATCTACCACACA
CAAGGCTACTTCCCTGATTGGCAGAACTACACACCAGGGCCAGGGATCAGATATCCACTGACCTTTGGAT
GGTGCTACAAGCTAGTACCAGTTGAGCAAGAGAAGGTAGAAGAAGCCAATGAAGGAGAGAACACCCGCTT
GTTACACCCTGTGAGCCTGCATGGGATGGATGACCCGGAGAGAGAAGTATTAGAGTGGAGGTTTGACAGC
CGCCTAGCATTTCATCACATGGCCCGAGAGCTGCATCCGGACTGTACTGGGTCTCTCTGGTTAGACCAGA
TCTGAGCCTGGGAGCTCTCTGGCTAACTAGGGAACCCACTGCTTAAGCCTCAATAAAGCTTGCCTTGAGT
GCTTCAAGTAGTGTGTGCCCGTCTGTTGTGTGACTCTGGTAACTAGAGATCCCTCAGACCCTTTTAGTCA
GTGTGGAAAATCTCTAGCAGCATGTGAGCAAAAGGCCAGCAAAAGGCCAGGAACCGTAAAAAGGCCGCGT
TGCTGGCGTTTTTCCATAGGCTCCGCCCCCCTGACGAGCATCACAAAAATCGACGCTCAAGTCAGAGGTG
GCGAAACCCGACAGGACTATAAAGATACCAGGCGTTTCCCCCTGGAAGCTCCCTCGTGCGCTCTCCTGTT
CCGACCCTGCCGCTTACCGGATACCTGTCCGCCTTTCTCCCTTCGGGAAGCGTGGCGCTTTCTCATAGCT
CACGCTGTAGGTATCTCAGTTCGGTGTAGGTCGTTCGCTCCAAGCTGGGCTGTGTGCACGAACCCCCCGT
TCAGCCCGACCGCTGCGCCTTATCCGGTAACTATCGTCTTGAGTCCAACCCGGTAAGACACGACTTATCG
CCACTGGCAGCAGCCACTGGTAACAGGATTAGCAGAGCGAGGTATGTAGGCGGTGCTACAGAGTTCTTGA
AGTGGTGGCCTAACTACGGCTACACTAGAAGAACAGTATTTGGTATCTGCGCTCTGCTGAAGCCAGTTAC
CTTCGGAAAAAGAGTTGGTAGCTCTTGATCCGGCAAACAAACCACCGCTGGTAGCGGTGGTTTTTTTGTT
TGCAAGCAGCAGATTACGCGCAGAAAAAAAGGATCTCAAGAAGATCCTTTGATCTTTTCTACGGGGTCTG
ACGCTCAGTGGAACGAAAACTCACGTTAAGGGATTTTGGTCATGAGATTATCAAAAAGGATCTTCACCTA
GATCCTTTTAAATTAAAAATGAAGTTTTAAATCAATCTAAAGTATATATGAGTAAACTTGGTCTGACAGT
TACCAATGCTTAATCAGTGAGGCACCTATCTCAGCGATCTGTCTATTTCGTTCATCCATAGTTGCCTGAC
TCCCCGTCGTGTAGATAACTACGATACGGGAGGGCTTACCATCTGGCCCCAGTGCTGCAATGATACCGCG
AGACCCACGCTCACCGGCTCCAGATTTATCAGCAATAAACCAGCCAGCCGGAAGGGCCGAGCGCAGAAGT
GGTCCTGCAACTTTATCCGCCTCCATCCAGTCTATTAATTGTTGCCGGGAAGCTAGAGTAAGTAGTTCGC
CAGTTAATAGTTTGCGCAACGTTGTTGCCATTGCTACAGGCATCGTGGTGTCACGCTCGTCGTTTGGTAT
GGCTTCATTCAGCTCCGGTTCCCAACGATCAAGGCGAGTTACATGATCCCCCATGTTGTGCAAAAAAGCG
GTTAGCTCCTTCGGTCCTCCGATCGTTGTCAGAAGTAAGTTGGCCGCAGTGTTATCACTCATGGTTATGG
CAGCACTGCATAATTCTCTTACTGTCATGCCATCCGTAAGATGCTTTTCTGTGACTGGTGAGTACTCAAC
CAAGTCATTCTGAGAATAGTGTATGCGGCGACCGAGTTGCTCTTGCCCGGCGTCAATACGGGATAATACC
GCGCCACATAGCAGAACTTTAAAAGTGCTCATCATTGGAAAACGTTCTTCGGGGCGAAAACTCTCAAGGA
TCTTACCGCTGTTGAGATCCAGTTCGATGTAACCCACTCGTGCACCCAACTGATCTTCAGCATCTTTTAC
TTTCACCAGCGTTTCTGGGTGAGCAAAAACAGGAAGGCAAAATGCCGCAAAAAAGGGAATAAGGGCGACA
CGGAAATGTTGAATACTCATACTCTTCCTTTTTCAATATTATTGAAGCATTTATCAGGGTTATTGTCTCA
TGAGCGGATACATATTTGAATGTATTTAGAAAAATAAACAAATAGGGGTTCCGCGCACATTTCCCCGAAA
AGTGCCACCTGAC
Features (pLannotate 1.2.2; 25 found; start..end, strand, type, name):
     31..83      -  misc_feature   bom (fragment): basis of mobility region from pBR322
    238..617     +  enhancer       CMV enhancer: human cytomegalovirus immediate early enhancer
    618..817     +  promoter       CMV promoter: human cytomegalovirus (CMV) immediate early promoter
    835..1015    +  LTR            5' LTR (truncated): truncated 5' long terminal repeat (LTR) from HIV-1
   1062..1187    +  misc_feature   HIV-1 Ψ: packaging signal of human immunodeficiency virus type 1
   1171..1509    +  CDS            HIV-1 gag (fragment): gag protein from human immunodeficiency virus 1; gag
   1684..1917    +  misc_feature   RRE: The Rev response element (RRE) of HIV-1 allows for Rev-dependent mRNA export from the nucleus to the cytoplasm.
   2294..2394    +  CDS            Rev (fragment): human immunodeficiency virus 1 (HIV-1) Rev protein; rev; enhances nuclear export of unspliced and incompletely spliced viral mRNAs
   2444..2561    +  misc_feature   cPPT/CTS: central polypurine tract and central termination sequence of HIV-1
   2814..2847    +  protein_bind   loxP: Cre-mediated recombination occurs in the 8-bp core sequence (GCATACAT). Cre recombinase
   2934..2953    -  CDS            VN155(I152L) (fragment): improved N-terminal fragment of mVenus for use in bimolecular fluorescence complementation (BiFC) (Kodama and Hu, 2010)
   2972..3016    +  misc_RNA       tracrRNA (fragment): trans-activating CRISPR RNA for the Streptococcus pyogenes CRISPR/Cas9 system
   3046..3065    +  misc_RNA       gRNA scaffold (fragment): guide RNA scaffold for the Streptococcus pyogenes CRISPR/Cas9 system
   3130..4301    +  promoter       EF-1α promoter: strong constitutive promoter for human elongation factor EF-1α
   4313..4909    +  CDS            PuroR: puromycin N-acetyltransferase; pac from Streptomyces alboniger; confers resistance to puromycin
   4985..5683    +  CDS            TagBFP: monomeric blue fluorescent protein mammalian codon-optimized
   5703..5736    +  protein_bind   loxP: Cre-mediated recombination occurs in the 8-bp core sequence (GCATACAT). Cre recombinase
   5769..5792    +  misc_feature   MCS (fragment): pBluescript multiple cloning site
   5792..6380    +  misc_feature   WPRE: woodchuck hepatitis virus posttranscriptional regulatory element
   6381..6400    +  misc_feature   MCS (fragment): pBluescript multiple cloning site
   6402..6902    +  CDS            nef (fragment): NEF_HV1LA - Experimental evidence at protein level: Swiss-Prot protein existence level 1. Extracellular Nef protein targets CD4(+) T-lymphocytes for apoptosis by interacting with CXCR4 surface receptors. From Human immunodeficiency virus type 1 group M subtype B (isolate Lai) (HIV-1).
   6909..7089    +  LTR            5' LTR (truncated): truncated 5' long terminal repeat (LTR) from HIV-1
   7151..7739    -  rep_origin     ori: high-copy-number ColE1/pMB1/pBR322/pUC origin of replication
   7910..8770    -  CDS            AmpR: β-lactamase; bla; confers resistance to ampicillin, carbenicillin, and related antibiotics
   8771..8875    -  promoter       AmpR promoter: bla
