[The description below was written by a language model from this plasmid's Addgene catalogue record and pLannotate feature annotations shown in this document.]
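Description:
pBA904 is a lentiviral CRISPR guide RNA vector built on the pU6-sgRNA EF1Alpha-puro-T2A-BFP backbone and intended for mammalian cells. It is propagated in bacteria through a ColE1/pUC-type origin with ampicillin resistance (AmpR). The catalogue lists it as low copy, grown in a recombination-reduced strain, as is common for plasmids carrying repeated LTRs. The viral portion has a CMV enhancer/promoter fused to a truncated HIV-1 5' LTR. This is followed by the Ψ packaging signal with a gag fragment, the RRE for Rev-dependent export, the cPPT/CTS, a WPRE to boost transcript expression, and a truncated 3' LTR preceded by a nef fragment. This layout fits a vector packaged with helper plasmids supplied in trans.

The payload is a Streptococcus pyogenes Cas9 sgRNA whose constant region has been modified to carry capture sequence 1 (cs1) in stem loop 2, cloned between BlpI and XhoI sites. This explains why the annotation detects the tracrRNA/scaffold only as two interrupted fragments. The U6 promoter implied by the backbone name is not annotated in the feature table. The record is inconsistent about the guide, calling it eGFP-NT2 in the purpose field and a non-targeting negative control (sgNegCtrl3) in the insert field. A short hit to a Venus/GFP-family fragment just upstream of the scaffold would fit a GFP-derived spacer. Downstream, an EF-1α promoter drives puromycin N-acetyltransferase and TagBFP, linked by T2A according to the backbone name, allowing drug selection and fluorescent tracking of transduced cells. Two loxP sites flank the sgRNA and marker region, which would in principle allow Cre-mediated excision. The capture sequence is designed for direct guide RNA capture in single-cell CRISPR screens, so that guide identity can be read out alongside the transcriptome.
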