Addgene plasmid #122238: pBA904
Purpose: Lentiviral CRISPR guide vector expressing a eGFP-NT2 sgRNA with cs1 incorporated in the loop of the sgRNA constant region.
Depositing lab: Jonathan Weissman. Depositing organization: University of California, San Francisco (UCSF). Publication: Combinatorial single-cell CRISPR screens by direct guide RNA capture and targeted sequencing. Replogle JM, Norman TM, Xu A, Hussmann JA, Chen J, Cogan JZ, Meer EJ, Terry JM, Riordan DP, Srinivas N, Fiddes IT, Arthur JG, Alvarado LJ, Pfeiffer KA, Mikkelsen TS, Weissman JS, Adamson B. Nat Biotechnol. 2020 Aug;38(8):954-961. doi: 10.1038/s41587-020-0470-y. Epub 2020 Mar 30. PubMed 32231336.
Backbone
  Vector backbone: pU6-sgRNA EF1Alpha-puro-T2A-BFP (Addgene, #60955)
  Total vector size (bp): 8914
  Modifications to backbone: A modified sgRNA (with capture sequence 1 in stem loop 2 of the constant region/tracr) was inserted using BlpI and XhoI sites.
  Vector type: Mammalian Expression, Lentiviral, CRISPR
  Selectable markers: Puromycin ; BFP
Growth in bacteria
  Bacterial resistance: Ampicillin, 100 μg/mL
  Growth temperature: 37°C
  Growth strain: NEB Stable
  Copy number: Low Copy
Gene/Insert
  Gene/Insert name: sgRNA with cs1 in stem loop 2 of the constant region
  gRNA/shRNA sequence: sgNegCtrl3 - non-targeting
  Species: Synthetic
  Cloning method: Restriction Enzyme; 5′ cloning site BlpI (not destroyed); 3′ cloning site XhoI (not destroyed)
  Sequencing primers: 5′ cagcacaaaaggaaactcacc
Terms and licenses: Academic/Nonprofit Terms; Industry Terms: Not Available to Industry
How to cite: pBA904 was a gift from Jonathan Weissman (Addgene plasmid # 122238 ; http://n2t.net/addgene:122238 ; RRID:Addgene_122238)
